Addgene plasmid #226413: pGWB514-35S:TjFLS2-HA
Purpose: Expressing Trachelospermum jasminoides FLS2 protein in plants
Depositing lab: Gitta Coaker. Depositing organization: University of California, Davis. Publication: Unlocking expanded flagellin perception through rational receptor engineering. Li T, Jarquin Bolanos E, Stevens DM, Sha H, Prigozhin DM, Coaker G. Nat Plants. 2025 Aug;11(8):1628-1641. doi: 10.1038/s41477-025-02049-y. Epub 2025 Jul 28. PubMed 40721669.
Backbone
  Vector backbone: pGWB514
  Vector type: Plant Expression
  Selectable markers: Hygromycin
Growth in bacteria
  Bacterial resistance: Spectinomycin, 50 μg/mL
  Growth temperature: 37°C
  Growth strain: DH5alpha
  Copy number: High Copy
Gene/Insert
  Gene/Insert name: TjFLS2
  Species: Trachelospermum jasminoides
  Insert size (bp): 4000
  Promoter: 35S
  Tag / fusion protein: HA (C terminal on insert)
  Cloning method: Gateway Cloning
Terms and licenses: Academic/Nonprofit Terms; Industry Terms: Not Available to Industry
How to cite: pGWB514-35S:TjFLS2-HA was a gift from Gitta Coaker (Addgene plasmid # 226413 ; http://n2t.net/addgene:226413 ; RRID:Addgene_226413)
