[The description below was written by a language model from this plasmid's Addgene catalogue record and pLannotate feature annotations shown in this document.]
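Description:
pGWB514-35S:TjFLS2-HA is a plant binary expression vector built on the Gateway-compatible pGWB514 backbone, designed to express the FLS2 receptor of Trachelospermum jasminoides in plants. The 14.4 kb plasmid carries a high-copy ColE1/pUC-type origin with a bom site for propagation in E. coli. It also carries the pVS1 replication module (oriV, RepA and the StaA stability protein), which typically supports maintenance in Agrobacterium. Bacterial selection is by spectinomycin through an aadA (SmR) gene located outside the T-DNA. The annotated fragments of rop, a gentamicin resistance gene, a Tn5 transposase, lacZα and lac regulatory elements appear to be backbone remnants rather than functional parts.

The nopaline-type right and left T-DNA border repeats enclose two cassettes. The first is the payload. A CaMV 35S promoter drives the TjFLS2 coding sequence (about 4 kb), which was inserted by Gateway recombination and is therefore flanked by attB1 and attB2 sites. Downstream of attB2 lies a 3xHA epitope tag, giving a C-terminal fusion, followed by a NOS terminator. The annotation tool recognised only parts of the insert, by homology to rice and Arabidopsis FLS2. FLS2 is the pattern-recognition receptor that perceives the flg22 epitope of bacterial flagellin and triggers immune signalling. The second cassette, in the opposite orientation, places a hygromycin phosphotransferase gene between a NOS promoter and NOS terminator for selecting transformed plant cells.

The construct gives strong constitutive expression of HA-tagged TjFLS2 in plants, and the tag allows immunodetection of the receptor. It was deposited with a study on expanding flagellin perception through receptor engineering.
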