Features (pLannotate 1.2.2; 28 found; start..end, strand, type, name):
      1..588     +  rep_origin     ori: high-copy-number ColE1/pMB1/pBR322/pUC origin of replication
    774..914     -  misc_feature   bom: basis of mobility region from pBR322
   1016..1055    -  CDS            rop (fragment): Rop protein, which maintains plasmids at low copy number; rop
   1258..1452    -  rep_origin     pVS1 oriV: origin of replication for the Pseudomonas plasmid pVS1 (Heeb et al., 2000)
   1518..2591    -  CDS            pVS1 RepA: replication protein from the Pseudomonas plasmid pVS1 (Heeb et al., 2000)
   3020..3649    -  CDS            pVS1 StaA: stability protein from the Pseudomonas plasmid pVS1 (Heeb et al., 2000)
   4209..4610    -  CDS            Y4CG_SINFN (fragment): Protein inferred from homology: Swiss-Prot protein existence level 3. From Sinorhizobium fredii (strain NBRC 101917 / NGR234).
   4950..4974    -  misc_feature   RB T-DNA repeat: right border repeat from nopaline C58 T-DNA
   5040..5194    -  CDS            lacZα (fragment): LacZα fragment of β-galactosidase; lacZ fragment
   5197..5217    -  misc_feature   MCS (fragment): pUC18/19 multiple cloning site
   5708..6049    +  promoter       CaMV 35S promoter: strong constitutive promoter from cauliflower mosaic virus
   6075..6099    +  protein_bind   attB1: mutant version of attB; recombination site for the Gateway® BP reaction BP Clonase™
   8124..9269    +  CDS            FLS2 (fragment): FLS2_ORYSJ - Experimental evidence at protein level: Swiss-Prot protein existence level 1. Constitutes the pattern-recognition receptor (PPR) that determines the specific perception of flagellin (flg22), a potent elicitor of the defense response to pathogen-associated molecular patterns (PAMPs). Recognizes flg22 from Pseudomonas aeruginosa and Acidovorax avenae. flg22 is a peptide derived from the bacterial flagellin N-terminus sequence (PubMed:18986259, PubMed:25617720). Does not recognize flg22 from Xanthomonas oryzae pv. oryzae (Xoo) or Xanthomonas oryzae pv. oryzicola (Xoc) (PubMed:2561772
   9688..10005   +  CDS            FLS2 (fragment): FLS2_ARATH - Experimental evidence at protein level: Swiss-Prot protein existence level 1. Constitutes the pattern-recognition receptor (PPR) that determines the specific perception of flagellin (flg22), a potent elicitor of the defense response to pathogen-associated molecular patterns (PAMPs). Flagellin-binding to the receptor is the first step to initiate the innate immune MAP kinase signaling cascade (MEKK1, MKK4/MKK5 and MPK3/MPK6), resulting in enhanced resistance against pathogens. Binding to the effector AvrPto1 or to the phosphatase hopD2 from Pseudomonas syringae blocks the downstrea
  10049..10073   -  protein_bind   attB2: mutant version of attB; recombination site for the Gateway® BP reaction BP Clonase™
  10102..10191   +  CDS            3xHA: three tandem HA epitope tags
  10225..10477   +  terminator     NOS terminator: nopaline synthase terminator and poly(A) signal
  10532..10554   -  protein_bind   lac operator (fragment): The lac repressor binds to the lac operator to inhibit transcription in E. coli. This inhibition can be relieved by adding lactose or isopropyl-β-D-thiogalactopyranoside (IPTG). lac repressor encoded by lacI
  10558..10588   -  promoter       lac promoter: promoter for the E. coli lac operon
  10603..10624   -  protein_bind   CAP binding site: CAP binding activates transcription in the presence of cAMP. E. coli catabolite activator protein
  10660..10912   -  terminator     NOS terminator: nopaline synthase terminator and poly(A) signal
  11063..12088   -  CDS            HygR: aminoglycoside phosphotransferase from E. coli; aph(4)-Ia; confers resistance to hygromycin
  12140..12319   -  promoter       NOS promoter: nopaline synthase promoter
  12399..12728   -  CDS            tnpA (fragment): TN5P_ECOLX - Also known as tnp. Experimental evidence at protein level: Swiss-Prot protein existence level 1. Mediates transposition of transposon Tn5 by a 'cut and paste' mechanism. First, the monomeric transposase binds the 19 bp inverted DNA repeats flanking the transposon. Then, dimerization of the DNA- bound transposase creates a synaptic DNA complex. After nicking of the first DNA strand, excision of the transposon proceeds through a series of intermediates. The transposase then mediates the insertion of the transposon at a new site by strand transfer. The activity of the wild- type tran
  12825..12849   -  misc_feature   LB T-DNA repeat: left border repeat from nopaline C58 T-DNA
  13108..13131   +  promoter       Pc promoter (fragment): intI1 (promoter lies within the coding sequence); class 1 integron promoter
  13307..13363   +  CDS            GmR (fragment): gentamycin acetyltransferase; aacC1; confers resistance to gentamycin
  13374..14161   +  CDS            SmR (fragment): aminoglycoside adenylyltransferase (Murphy, 1985); aadA; confers resistance to spectinomycin and streptomycin
>Addgene plasmid #226413 | pGWB514-35S:TjFLS2-HA | addgene full sequence | sequence record 450282 | Addgene NGS Result
TTGAGATCCTTTTTTTCTGCGCGTAATCTGCTGCTTGCAAACAAAAAAACCACCGCTACCAGCGGTGGTT
TGTTTGCCGGATCAAAGCTACCAACTCTTTTTCCGAAGGTAACTGGCTTCAGCAGAGCGCAGATACCAAA
TACTGTCCTTCTAGTGTAGCCGTAGTTAGGCCACCACTTCAAGAACTCTGTAGCACCGCCTACATACCTC
GCTCTGCTAATCCTGTTACCAGTGGCTGCTGCCAGTGGCGATAAGTCGTGTCTTACCGGGTTGGACTCAA
GACGATAGTTACCGGATAAGGCGCAGCGGTCGGGCTGAACGGGGGGTTCGTGCACACAGCCCAGCTTGGA
GCGAACGACCTACACCGAACTGAGATACCTACAGCGTGAGCTATGAGAAAGCGCCACGCTTCCCGAAGGG
AGAAAGGCGGACAGGTATCCGGTAAGCGGCAGGGTCGGAACAGGAGAGCGCACGAGGGAGCTTCCAGGGG
GAAACGCCTGGTATCTTTATAGTCCTGTCGGGTTTCGCCACCTCTGACTTGAGCGTCGATTTTTGTGATG
CTCGTCAGGGGGGCGGAGCCTATGGAAAAACGCCAGCAACGCGGCCTTTTTACGGTTCCTGGCCTTTTGC
TGGCCTTTTGCTCACATGTTCTTTCCTGCGTTATCCCCTGATTCTGTGGATAACCGTATTACCGCCTTTG
AGTGAGCTGATACCGCTCGCCGCAGCCGAACGACCGAGCGCAGCGAGTCAGTGAGCGAGGAAGCGGAAGA
GCGCCTGATGCGGTATTTTCTCCTTACGCATCTGTGCGGTATTTCACACCGCATATGGTGCACTCTCAGT
ACAATCTGCTCTGATGCCGCATAGTTAAGCCAGTATACACTCCGCTATCGCTACGTGACTGGGTCATGGC
TGCGCCCCGACACCCGCCAACACCCGCTGACGCGCCCTGACGGGCTTGTCTGCTCCCGGCATCCGCTTAC
AGACAAGCTGTGACCGTCTCCGGGAGCTGCATGTGTCAGAGGTTTTCACCGTCATCACCGAAACGCGCGA
GGCAGGGTGCCTTGATGTGGGCGCCGGCGGTCGAGTGGCGACGGCGCGGCTTGTCCGCGCCCTGGTAGAT
TGCCTGGCCGTAGGCCAGCCATTTTTGAGCGGCCAGCGGCCGCGATAGGCCGACGCGAAGCGGCGGGGCG
TAGGGAGCGCAGCGACCGAAGGGTAGGCGCTTTTTGCAGCTCTTCGGCTGTGCGCTGGCCAGACAGTTAT
GCACAGGCCAGGCGGGTTTTAAGAGTTTTAATAAGTTTTAAAGAGTTTTAGGCGGAAAAATCGCCTTTTT
TCTCTTTTATATCAGTCACTTACATGTGTGACCGGTTCCCAATGTACGGCTTTGGGTTCCCAATGTACGG
GTTCCGGTTCCCAATGTACGGCTTTGGGTTCCCAATGTACGTGCTATCCACAGGAAAGAGACCTTTTCGA
CCTTTTTCCCCTGCTAGGGCAATTTGCCCTAGCATCTGCTCCGTACATTAGGAACCGGCGGATGCTTCGC
CCTCGATCAGGTTGCGGTAGCGCATGACTAGGATCGGGCCAGCCTGCCCCGCCTCCTCCTTCAAATCGTA
CTCCGGCAGGTCATTTGACCCGATCAGCTTGCGCACGGTGAAACAGAACTTCTTGAACTCTCCGGCGCTG
CCACTGCGTTCGTAGATCGTCTTGAACAACCATCTGGCTTCTGCCTTGCCTGCGGCGCGGCGTGCCAGGC
GGTAGAGAAAACGGCCGATGCCGGGATCGATCAAAAAGTAATCGGGGTGAACCGTCAGCACGTCCGGGTT
CTTGCCTTCTGTGATCTCGCGGTACATCCAATCAGCTAGCTCGATCTCGATGTACTCCGGCCGCCCGGTT
TCGCTCTTTACGATCTTGTAGCGGCTAATCAAGGCTTCACCCTCGGATACCGTCACCAGGCGGCCGTTCT
TGGCCTTCTTCGTACGCTGCATGGCAACGTGCGTGGTGTTTAACCGAATGCAGGTTTCTACCAGGTCGTC
TTTCTGCTTTCCGCCATCGGCTCGCCGGCAGAACTTGAGTACGTCCGCAACGTGTGGACGGAACACGCGG
CCGGGCTTGTCTCCCTTCCCTTCCCGGTATCGGTTCATGGATTCGGTTAGATGGGAAACCGCCATCAGTA
CCAGGTCGTAATCCCACACACTGGCCATGCCGGCCGGCCCTGCGGAAACCTCTACGTGCCCGTCTGGAAG
CTCGTAGCGGATCACCTCGCCAGCTCGTCGGTCACGCTTCGACAGACGGAAAACGGCCACGTCCATGATG
CTGCGACTATCGCGGGTGCCCACGTCATAGAGCATCGGAACGAAAAAATCTGGTTGCTCGTCGCCCTTGG
GCGGCTTCCTAATCGACGGCGCACCGGCTGCCGGCGGTTGCCGGGATTCTTTGCGGATTCGATCAGCGGC
CGCTTGCCACGATTCACCGGGGCGTGCTTCTGCCTCGATGCGTTGCCGCTGGGCGGCCTGCGCGGCCTTC
AACTTCTCCACCAGGTCATCACCCAGCGCCGCGCCGATTTGTACCGGGCCGGATGGTTTGCGACCGCTCA
CGCCGATTCCTCGGGCTTGGGGGTTCCAGTGCCATTGCAGGGCCGGCAGACAACCCAGCCGCTTACGCCT
GGCCAACCGCCCGTTCCTCCACACATGGGGCATTCCACGGCGTCGGTGCCTGGTTGTTCTTGATTTTCCA
TGCCGCCTCCTTTAGCCGCTAAAATTCATCTACTCATTTATTCATTTGCTCATTTACTCTGGTAGCTGCG
CGATGTATTCAGATAGCAGCTCGGTAATGGTCTTGCCTTGGCGTACCGCGTACATCTTCAGCTTGGTGTG
ATCCTCCGCCGGCAACTGAAAGTTGACCCGCTTCATGGCTGGCGTGTCTGCCAGGCTGGCCAACGTTGCA
GCCTTGCTGCTGCGTGCGCTCGGACGGCCGGCACTTAGCGTGTTTGTGCTTTTGCTCATTTTCTCTTTAC
CTCATTAACTCAAATGAGTTTTGATTTAATTTCAGCGGCCAGCGCCTGGACCTCGCGGGCAGCGTCGCCC
TCGGGTTCTGATTCAAGAACGGTTGTGCCGGCGGCGGCAGTGCCTGGGTAGCTCACGCGCTGCGTGATAC
GGGACTCAAGAATGGGCAGCTCGTACCCGGCCAGCGCCTCGGCAACCTCACCGCCGATGCGCGTGCCTTT
GATCGCCCGCGACACGACAAAGGCCGCTTGTAGCCTTCCATCCGTGACCTCAATGCGCTGCTTAACCAGC
TCCACCAGGTCGGCGGTGGCCCATATGTCGTAAGGGCTTGGCTGCACCGGAATCAGCACGAAGTCGGCTG
CCTTGATCGCGGACACAGCCAAGTCCGCCGCCTGGGGCGCTCCGTCGATCACTACGAAGTCGCGCCGGCC
GATGGCCTTCACGTCGCGGTCAATCGTCGGGCGGTCGATGCCGACAACGGTTAGCGGTTGATCTTCCCGC
ACGGCCGCCCAATCGCGGGCACTGCCCTGGGGATCGGAATCGACTAACAGAACATCGGCCCCGGCGAGTT
GCAGGGCGCGGGCTAGATGGGTTGCGATGGTCGTCTTGCCTGACCCGCCTTTCTGGTTAAGTACAGCGAT
AACCTTCATGCGTTCCCCTTGCGTATTTGTTTATTTACTCATCGCATCATATACGCAGCGACCGCATGAC
GCAAGCTGTTTTACTCAAATACACATCACCTTTTTAGACGGCGGCGCTCGGTTTCTTCAGCGGCCAAGCT
GGCCGGCCAGGCCGCCAGCTTGGCATCAGACAAACCGGCCAGGATTTCATGCAGCCGCACGGTTGAGACG
TGCGCGGGCGGCTCGAACACGTACCCGGCCGCGATCATCTCCGCCTCGATCTCTTCGGTAATGAAAAACG
GTTCGTCCTGGCCGTCCTGGTGCGGTTTCATGCTTGTTCCTCTTGGCGTTCATTCTCGGCGGCCGCCAGG
GCGTCGGCCTCGGTCAATGCGTCCTCACGGAAGGCACCGCGCCGCCTGGCCTCGGTGGGCGTCACTTCCT
CGCTGCGCTCAAGTGCGCGGTACAGGGTCGAGCGATGCACGCCAAGCAGTGCAGCCGCCTCTTTCACGGT
GCGGCCTTCCTGGTCGATCAGCTCGCGGGCGTGCGCGATCTGTGCCGGGGTGAGGGTAGGGCGGGGGCCA
AACTTCACGCCTCGGGCCTTGGCGGCCTCGCGCCCGCTCCGGGTGCGGTCGATGATTAGGGAACGCTCGA
ACTCGGCAATGCCGGCGAACACGGTCAACACCATGCGGCCGGCCGGCGTGGTGGTGTCGGCCCACGGCTC
TGCCAGGCTACGCAGGCCCGCGCCGGCCTCCTGGATGCGCTCGGCAATGTCCAGTAGGTCGCGGGTGCTG
CGGGCCAGGCGGTCTAGCCTGGTCACTGTCACAACGTCGCCAGGGCGTAGGTGGTCAAGCATCCTGGCCA
GCTCCGGGCGGTCGCGCCTGGTGCCGGTGATCTTCTCGGAAAACAGCTTGGTGCAGCCGGCCGCGTGCAG
TTCGGCCCGTTGGTTGGTCAAGTCCTGGTCGTCGGTGCTGACGCGGGCATAGCCCAGCAGGCCAGCGGCG
GCGCTCTTGTTCATGGCGTAATGTCTCCGGTTCTAGTCGCAAGTATTCTACTTTATGCGACTAAAACACG
CGACAAGAAAACGCCAGGAAAAGGGCAGGGCGGCAGCCTGTCGCGTAACTTAGGACTTGTGCGACATGTC
GTTTTCAGAAGACGGCTGCACTGAACGTCAGAAGCCGACTGCACTATAGCAGCGGAGGGGTTGGATCAAA
GTACTTTGATCCCGAGGGGAACCCTGTGGTTGGCATGCACATACAAATGGACGAACGGATAAACCTTTTC
ACGCCCTTTTAAATATCCGATTATTCTAATAAACGCTCTTTTCTCTTAGGTTTACCCGCCAATATATCCT
GTCAAACACTGATAGTTTAAACTGAAGGCGGGAAACGACAATCTGATCCAAGCTCAAGCTGCTCTAGCAT
TCGCCATTCAGGCTGCGCAACTGTTGGGAAGGGCGATCGGTGCGGGCCTCTTCGCTATTACGCCAGCTGG
CGAAAGGGGGATGTGCTGCAAGGCGATTAAGTTGGGTAACGCCAGGGTTTTCCCAGTCACGACGTTGTAA
AACGACGGCCAGTGCCAAGCTTGCATGCCTGCAGGTCCCCAGATTAGCCTTTTCAATTTCAGAAAGAATG
CTAACCCACAGATGGTTAGAGAGGCTTACGCAGCAGGTCTCATCAAGACGATCTACCCGAGCAATAATCT
CCAGGAAATCAAATACCTTCCCAAGAAGGTTAAAGATGCAGTCAAAAGATTCAGGACTAACTGCATCAAG
AACACAGAGAAAGATATATTTCTCAAGATCAGAAGTACTATTCCAGTATGGACGATTCAAGGCTTGCTTC
ACAAACCAAGGCAAGTAATAGAGATTGGAGTCTCTAAAAAGGTAGTTCCCACTGAATCAAAGGCCATGGA
GTCAAAGATTCAAATAGAGGACCTAACAGAACTCGCCGTAAAGACTGGCGAACAGTTCATACAGAGTCTC
TTACGACTCAATGACAAGAAGAAAATCTTCGTCAACATGGTGGAGCACGACACACTTGTCTACTCCAAAA
ATATCAAAGATACAGTCTCAGAAGACCAAAGGGCAATTGAGACTTTTCAACAAAGGGTAATATCCGGAAA
CCTCCTCGGATTCCATTGCCCAGCTATCTGTCACTTTATTGTGAAGATAGTGGAAAAGGAAGGTGGCTCC
TACAAATGCCATCATTGCGATAAAGGAAAGGCCATCGTTGAAGATGCCTCTGCCGACAGTGGTCCCAAAG
ATGGACCCCCACCCACGAGGAGCATCGTGGAAAAAGAAGACGTTCCAACCACGTCTTCAAAGCAAGTGGA
TTGATGTGATATCTCCACTGACGTAAGGGATGACGCACAATCCCACTATCCTTCGCAAGACCCTTCCTCT
ATATAAGGAAGTTCATTTCATTTGGAGAGAACACGGGGGACTCTAGAGTTATCAACAAGTTTGTACAAAA
AAGCAGGCTCCGCGGCCGCCCCCTTCACCATGACTTTACATAGAGTTTTTCTTCATTCAGTCATATTATT
TTGTGTTTTCTTTGTTGGGGTTCTGCCATTGGATCTAAGCTGGGAATCTGAAGTTGAGGCTCTGAAAGCA
TTCAAGAGTTCAATCACAGATGATCCATTGAGTGCATTGGGAGATTGGAGTAATGCCAAACATCATTGTA
ACTGGACTGGAATCGCATGCCATCCTTCAACAGATCATGTCATTTCCATTTCTCTGGTTGACAAGCAGCT
TCAGGGTGAAATCTCCCCATTTATGGGAAATCTTTCTCATCTCCAGGTTCTTGATCTAACTTTAAACTCA
TTTACTGGAAATATTCCTCGTGAACTCGGGCTCTGCTCGCAGCTCAAGGAACTGATTCTCTATTCAAATT
CTCTTTCTGGAGAAATCCCGGAAGAGCTTGGAAATCTTGAAACTTTAGAGTCAGTAGATTTTGGAAACAA
TTTATTGAATGGTAGCATACCAGATAGCATATGCAATTGTAGATCCCTCTTACAACTAGGCCTCATCTAC
AACAATCTCACTGGGGTAGTACCATCTAACATTGGTAACTTGACCAATCTTCAACTGTTTGTAGCTTATG
CTAACAATTTGGCCGGTTCTATACCTGCTTCCATTGGAAATTTGCAAGCATTGCAAGCTCTTGACCTGAG
TGTAAACCAATTATCTGGTCCAATACCACCAGAAATTGGAAATTTGACAAACTTAGAGGTCCTTCAACTG
TTTTCTAATTCTCTCAAAGGGAAAATCCCCTCTGAACTTGGTCGTTGTCAAAAGCTAGTGTTGCTTAACG
TATATACCAATCAGTTCACTGGTGGCATTCCTCCTGAACTTGGAAACCTGACTAACTTAGAGGCACTGCG
TCTGTACCAAAATAACTTGAACTCCACAATCCCACACACCCTGTTCCAGCTAAAATCATTAACCCATCTT
GGACTTTCAGAAAATAATTTAATCGGTAGCATCCCTTCTGAGATCGGAACTTTGAGATCATTACAAGTAC
TGACCCTCCATTCAAACAGGTTCACATGGAATATCCCATTATCTGTAACAAACTTGACAAACCTAACATA
CTTGTCTATGAGCTTCAATTCATTGACAGGGAAGCTTCTATCAGATATAGGGTCACTACACAACTTAAAG
AACCTAAGCCTGAACAATAATCTTCTCGAAGGATCTATACCATCTAGCATTAGTAACTGCACACATCTTC
TTGTCATATCACTGACTTACAACAGACTCACCGGAAAACTACCTGAGGGGCTAGGACAAATATCTAACCT
GACATACTTCTCTGTTGGTGGAAATAAAATATCAGGTTACATACCTGATGACCTCTTCAACTGTTCAATG
CTCCAAGTCGTAGATTTAAGCCTAAACAATTTTAGTGGAAGAATTAATCCGAATATTGGAAGGCTATCTA
ATCTGCGCCTTTTCCGAGCTCATGACAATTCACTGTCTGGGTATATCCCAAGTGAGATTGGCAATCTAAG
CCAATTAATGGACTTAGTTCTTCAGAAGAACAATTTTTCAGGTCCAATTCCTCCTGAGGTTTCAAAACTT
ACAGCCCTGCAAGGCCTTGCACTGAATCACAATTTGCTGGAAGGTGATATTCCAGAACAACTTTCTGAGC
TCAAACAACTCACTGAACTTCGTTTGCAACACAATAAGCTCGTTGGTCCAATCCCAGAAGCTATCTCCAA
GCTTGAGTTACTTTCATACTTGGATCTTAGCGAAAACATGCTCAATGGAACAATCCCAAAAGGTATGGAA
CACCTTAGGCGATTAATGGCCTTAGATCTGTCAAGAAACCATCTCACTGGTACTGTTCCTGCTGCACTCA
TGGGAAACCTTAAAAGTCTGCAGATATATCTGAATCTTTCACACAATTCCTTGGAGGGAACTATTCCAGA
TGAATTTGGCAGGTTGGAAATGGTGCAGGTGATCGACATGTCAAACAATAATTTGTCAGGAAGCATTCCT
CAAACCCTTGAACACTGCAGGAATCTATTCTCTCTAGATCTTTCTGGAAACAAACTCTCTGGTGAACTTC
CAGAACAAACTTTTCTTCAACTCAGAGAGCTTGTAACCTTGAACCTCTCAAGAAATCAATTAGAAGGTGC
ACTTCCTGCAGATCTAGCAAGTCTGAGATATCTCGAGTCGCTTGATCTTTCTCAAAATAAGTTCAATGGC
CCCATTCCTGAGAGCTTTGCTAATCTCTCAAATTTGAGATATCTCAACCTTTCTTTCAATAAACTTCAAG
GTCGTGTTCCAGAGAATGGTGTATTCAGAAACTCAAGTGCAACTACTTTGGTTGGGAACCCTGCACTATG
TGGAACAAGACTTGTCATTCCTTGTGATGATGGAAAGCATCTAAAAAATTTCCATCATAGAAGAAAGAAA
GTTTTGATCATTCTGGTGACACTTGGATCCTTTTGTTTACTCTTCCTCTTGGTGTGGGCAATCTCTGTCA
TTCGTTATAAAACCAGAGCACAAACAGTAAAAGAGCATGCGAACTTGGAACGTAACTATACTTCAGCTTT
GACTCTCAAGAGATTTGATCAGAAGAATTTAGAAATTATGACAAATTTCTTCAGTCAGGAAAACATCATT
GGTTCCACCAGTTTAAGCACAGTGTACAAGGGTAGTCTGGAAGATGGGCAGCTTGTAGCAGTAAAGAAAT
TTAATCTGCACCAGTTTTCAGTAGAATCAGACAAGTGCTTTGATAGAGAAGTCAAAACTCTCTGCCAATT
AAGACATAGGAATCTTGTTAAGATACTTGGCTATGCTTGGGAGAGTGGAAAGCTGAAAGCTTTAGTTCTA
GAGTACATGGAAAATGGGAACTTGGATAGAATCATACATGGCCAAAACATTGAGGGTTCCATATGGACAA
TATCAGAAAGGATTGATACTTTAGTTTCTATTGCAAGTGGTCTGGTATACCTGCATTCTGGCTATGATTT
CCCCATAGTGCACTGTGACTTGAAACCTTCCAATATTCTGTTGGATGGAAACTTAGTTGCCCATGTCAGT
GATTTTGGGACAGCTAGGATTCTTGGTATTCATGTAGAAGATGGAAGTAACCTCTCTTCATCATCAGCAT
TTGAAGGAACTATTGGCTACTTGGCACCAGGTAACTCTTAACTACTCTTATTTACTTTTCACTTTTGGCT
CTGTTTCTTATCTATAATTACTCACTTTTATGAAATCAATGAGTTATTTACTAAATTTTTTTTTTACAAT
TTTACCCTTATTTCTTAATCACCTCACAAGACCATCACATTAATTAGTTTTCATTTTCAATCAGGGTTAG
TTCAGTCTTTTTCTTTTATGAGCCATGATATTATGACATTGTTACAAGTGTGATCTAGAAAGTGAATGAT
CTTATGCTTGTTTCTTCCTATTCTTAGTGAAGTACACATAAACAAAGAGAAAATATTTACTTAAACAAAT
CTATTTCAATACCAGATAATCTATGTAACCATTCTAGTTTCAAGTGAAACAACATGTTATATCTACCTTA
TGAGAACAAGTTTATCTCTGTCTCTCAGAATTTGCATACATGCGAGCAGTTACAACAAAAGTAGATGTAT
TCAGCTTTGGTGTAATAATGATGGAATTCATTACAAAAAGAAGGCCAACAGGACTTACAGAAGAAGGATC
ACCAATCACCTTGCGCCAACTTGTGCAGAAAACCTTTGCAAGTGGGATAAACAGCTTAATACAGGCCGTG
GATCCTCATTTAGCTCCATATGTCTCCAAGAATCAGGAAGTAATAGAAAGCCTTCTTAGTTTAGCCTTAT
CCTGCACCAACACAGAACCTGAGGACCGGCCTAACATGGAAGAAGTATTGTCTTGCCTTTCAAAGGTAAG
TAAGCTTTCGCAAGGAGGTTCTAAGGGTGGGCGCGCCGACCCAGCTTTCTTGTACAAAGTGGTTGATAAC
AGCGGGTTAATTAACATCTTTTACCCATACGATGTTCCTGACTATGCGGGCTATCCCTATGACGTCCCGG
ACTATGCAGGATCCTATCCATATGACGTTCCAGATTACGCTGCTCAGTGCAGCGCTTAGAGCTCGAATTT
CCCCGATCGTTCAAACATTTGGCAATAAAGTTTCTTAAGATTGAATCCTGTTGCCGGTCTTGCGATGATT
ATCATATAATTTCTGTTGAATTACGTTAAGCATGTAATAATTAACATGTAATGCATGACGTTATTTATGA
GATGGGTTTTTATGATTAGAGTCCCGCAATTATACATTTAATACGCGATAGAAAACAAAATATAGCGCGC
AAACTAGGATAAATTATCGCGCGCGGTGTCATCTATGTTACTAGATCGGGAATTGGTTCCGGAACCAATT
CGTAATCATGTCATAGCTGTTTCCTGTGTGAAATTGTTATCCGCTCACAATTCCACACAACATACGAGCC
GGAAGCATAAAGTGTAAAGCCTGGGGTGCCTAATGAGTGAGCTAACTCACATTAGGCTGAATTAGGCGCG
CCTATTTCTATTAATTCCCGATCTAGTAACATAGATGACACCGCGCGCGATAATTTATCCTAGTTTGCGC
GCTATATTTTGTTTTCTATCGCGTATTAAATGTATAATTGCGGGACTCTAATCATAAAAACCCATCTCAT
AAATAACGTCATGCATTACATGTTAATTATTACATGCTTAACGTAATTCAACAGAAATTATATGATAATC
ATCGCAAGACCGGCAACAGGATTCAATCTTAAGAAACTTTATTGCCAAATGTTTGAACGATCGGGGAAAT
TCGGGGGATCGATCCCGCGAACTGTGGACGAGAACTGTGCCACCAAGCGTAAGGCCGTTCTCTCGCATTT
GCCTTGCTAGGCTCGCGCGAGTTGCTGGCTGAGGCGTTCTCGAAATCAGCTCTTGTTCGGTCGGCATCTA
CTCTATTCCTTTGCCCTCGGACGAGTGCTGGGGCGTCGGTTTCCACTATCGGCGAGTACTTCTACACAGC
CATCGGTCCAGACGGCCGCGCTTCTGCGGGCGATTTGTGTACGCCCGACAGTCCCGGCTCCGGATCGGAC
GATTGCGTCGCATCGACCCTGCGCCCAAGCTGCATCATCGAAATTGCCGTCAACCAAGCTCTGATAGAGT
TGGTCAAGACCAATGCGGAGCATATACGCCCGGAGCCGCGGCGATCCTGCAAGCTCCGGATGCCTCCGCT
CGAAGTAGCGCGTCTGCTGCTCCATACAAGCCAACCACGGCCTCCAGAAGAAGATGTTGGCGACCTCGTA
TTGGGAATCCCCGAACATCGCCTCGCTCCAGTCAATGACCGCTGTTATGCGGCCATTGTCCGTCAGGACA
TTGTTGGAGCCGAAATCCGCGTGCACGAGGTGCCGGACTTCGGGGCAGTCCTCGGCCCAAAGCATCAGCT
CATCGAGAGCCTGCGCGACGGACGCACTGACGGTGTCGTCCATCACAGTTTGCCAGTGATACACATGGGG
ATCAGCAATCGCGCATATGAAATCACGCCATGTAGTGTATTGACCGATTCCTTGCGGTCCGAATGGGCCG
AACCCGCTCGTCTGGCTAAGATCGGCCGCAGCGATCGCATCCATGGCCTCCGCGACCGGCTGCAGAACAG
CGGGCAGTTCGGTTTCAGGCAGGTCTTGCAACGTGACACCCTGTGCACGGCGGGAGATGCAATAGGTCAG
GCTCTCGCTGAATGCCCCAATGTCAAGCACTTCCGGAATCGGGAGCGCGGCCGATGCAAAGTGCCGATAA
ACATAACGATCTTTGTAGAAACCATCGGCGCAGCTATTTACCCGCAGGACATATCCACGCCCTCCTACAT
CGAAGCTGAAAGCACGAGATTCTTCGCCCTCCGAGAGCTGCATCAGGTCGGAGACGCTGTCGAACTTTTC
GATCAGAAACTTCTCGACAGACGTCGCGGTGAGTTCAGGCTTTTTCATATCTTATTGCCCCCCGGGATCA
GATCTGGATTGAGAGTGAATATGAGACTCTAATTGGATACCGAGGGGAATTTATGGAACGTCAGTGGAGC
ATTTTTGACAAGAAATATTTGCTAGCTGATAGTGACCTTAGGCGACTTTTGAACGCGCAATAATGGTTTC
TGACGTATGTGCTTAGCTCATTAAACTCCAGAAACCCGCGGCTGAGTGGCTCCTTCAACGTTGCGGTTCT
GTCAGTTCCAAACGTAAAACGGCTTGTCCCGCGTCATCGGCGGGGGTCATAACGTGACTCCCTTAATTCT
CCGCTCATGATCTTGATCCCCTGCGCCATCAGATCCTTGGCGGCAAGAAAGCCATCCAGTTTACTTTGCA
GGGCTTCCCAACCTTACCAGAGGGCGCCCCAGCTGGCAATTCCGGTTCGCTTGCTGTCCATAAAACCGCC
CAGTCTAGCTATCGCCATGTAAGCCCACTGCAAGCTACCTGCTTTCTCTTTGCGCTTGCGTTTTCCCTTG
TCCAGATAGCCCAGTAGCTGACATTCATCCGGGGTCAGCACCGTTTCTGCGGACTGGCTTTCTACGTGTT
CCGCTTCCTTTAGCAGCCCTTGCGCCCTGAGTGCTTGCGGCAGCGTGAAGCTGATCCGTCGAGATTAATA
GAAATAAATTCAGCCTAATTCGGCGTTAATTCAGTACATTAAAAACGTCCGCAATGTGTTATTAAGTTGT
CTAAGCGTCAATTTGTTTACACCACAATATATCCTGCCACCAGCCAGCCAACAGCTCCCCGACCGGCAGC
TCGGCACAAAATCACCACTCGATACAGGCAGCCCATCAGTCCGGGACGGCGTCAGCGGGAGAGCCGTTGT
AAGGCGGCAGACTTTGCTCATGTTACCGATGCTATTCGGAAGAACGGCAACTAAGCTGCCGGGTTTGAAA
CACGGATGATCTCGCGGAGGGTAGCATGTTGATTGTAACGATGACAGAGCGTTGCTGCCTGTGATCAATT
CGGGCACGAACCCAGTGGACATAAGCCTGTTCGGTTCGTAAGCTGTAATGCAAGTAGCGTATGCGCTCAC
GCAACTGGTCCAGAACCTTGACCGAACGCAGCGGTGGTAACGGCGCAGTGGCGGTTTTCATGGCTTGTTA
TGACTGTTTTTTTGGGGTACAGTCTATGCCTCGGGCATCCAAGCAGCAAGCGCGTTACGCCGTGGGTCGA
TGTTTGATGTTATGGAGCAGCAACGATGTTACGCAGCAGGGCAGTCGCCCTAAAACAAAGTTAAACATCA
TGGGGGAAGCGGTGATCGCCGAAGTATCGACTCAACTATCAGAGGTAGTTGGCGTCATCGAGCGCCATCT
CGAACCGACGTTGCTGGCCGTACATTTGTACGGCTCCGCAGTGGATGGCGGCCTGAAGCCACACAGTGAT
ATTGATTTGCTGGTTACGGTGACCGTAAGGCTTGATGAAACAACGCGGCGAGCTTTGATCAACGACCTTT
TGGAAACTTCGGCTTCCCCTGGAGAGAGCGAGATTCTCCGCGCTGTAGAAGTCACCATTGTTGTGCACGA
CGACATCATTCCGTGGCGTTATCCAGCTAAGCGCGAACTGCAATTTGGAGAATGGCAGCGCAATGACATT
CTTGCAGGTATCTTCGAGCCAGCCACGATCGACATTGATCTGGCTATCTTGCTGACAAAAGCAAGAGAAC
ATAGCGTTGCCTTGGTAGGTCCAGCGGCGGAGGAACTCTTTGATCCGGTTCCTGAACAGGATCTATTTGA
GGCGCTAAATGAAACCTTAACGCTATGGAACTCGCCGCCCGACTGGGCTGGCGATGAGCGAAATGTAGTG
CTTACGTTGTCCCGCATTTGGTACAGCGCAGTAACCGGCAAAATCGCGCCGAAGGATGTCGCTGCCGACT
GGGCAATGGAGCGCCTGCCGGCCCAGTATCAGCCCGTCATACTTGAAGCTAGACAGGCTTATCTTGGACA
AGAAGAAGATCGCTTGGCCTCGCGCGCAGATCAGTTGGAAGAATTTGTCCACTACGTGAAAGGCGAGATC
ACCAAGGTAGTCGGCAAATAATGTCTAGCTAGAAATTCGTTCAAGCCGACGCCGCTTCGCGGCGCGGCTT
AACTCAAGCGTTAGATGCACTAAGCACATAATTGCTCACAGCCAAACTATCAGGTCAAGTCTGCTTTTAT
TATTTTTAAGCGTGCATAATAAGCCCTACACAAATTGGGAGATATATCATGCATGACCAAAATCCCTTAA
CGTGAGTTTTCGTTCCACTGAGCGTCAGACCCCGTAGAAAAGATCAAAGGATCTTC
